Addgene plasmid #127248: MPC11 IgG2b gene
Purpose: Expresses intact IgG2b gene in mammalian cells
Depositing lab: Christine Milcarek. Depositing organization: University of Pittsburgh (University, School of Medicine, and Cancer Institute). Publication: Transcription elongation factor ELL2 directs immunoglobulin secretion in plasma cells by stimulating altered RNA processing. Martincic K, Alkan SA, Cheatle A, Borghesi L, Milcarek C. Nat Immunol. 2009 Oct;10(10):1102-9. doi: 10.1038/ni.1786. Epub 2009 Sep 13. PubMed 19749764.
Backbone
  Vector backbone: pSV2gpt
  Vector type: Mammalian Expression
  Selectable markers: mycophenolic acid
Growth in bacteria
  Bacterial resistance: Ampicillin, 100 μg/mL
  Growth temperature: 37°C
  Growth strain: DH5alpha
  Copy number: Low Copy
Gene/Insert
  Gene/Insert name: IgG2b gene with exons and alt pAs (alt name: CM464)
  Species: M. musculus (mouse)
  Insert size (bp): 12600
  Entrez Gene: Ighg2b (a.k.a. IgG2b, Igh-3, gamma2b)
  Cloning method: Restriction Enzyme; 5′ cloning site EcoR1 (not destroyed); 3′ cloning site EcoR1 (not destroyed)
Terms and licenses: Academic/Nonprofit Terms; Industry Terms: Not Available to Industry
Depositor comments: Contains the whole 11 kb IgG2b gene from MPC11
How to cite: MPC11 IgG2b gene was a gift from Christine Milcarek (Addgene plasmid # 127248 ; http://n2t.net/addgene:127248 ; RRID:Addgene_127248)
