[The description below was written by a language model from this plasmid's Addgene catalogue record and pLannotate feature annotations shown in this document.]
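Description:
MPC11 IgG2b gene is a mammalian expression plasmid of about 17.9 kb built on the pSV2gpt backbone. It carries the intact genomic mouse immunoglobulin gamma-2b heavy chain gene (Ighg2b) from the MPC11 source named in the record. The genomic fragment, also called CM464, was inserted as an EcoRI fragment with both sites preserved. It is listed as 12.6 kb, while the depositor comment describes the gene itself as roughly 11 kb.

The feature table is consistent with a rearranged, unspliced heavy chain locus. A mouse heavy chain variable region match lies near the start of the insert and is followed by several kilobases of largely unannotated sequence. Next come the gamma-2b constant region exons, with two further small Igh-3 fragments downstream that probably correspond to the membrane exons. The insert name notes that the gene retains its exons and alternative polyadenylation sites. This arrangement would allow a choice between secretory and membrane-form mRNA processing. No heterologous promoter is annotated upstream of the gene, and the record does not state which promoter drives it.

The backbone provides the E. coli gpt gene under the SV40 enhancer/early promoter, followed by the SV40 small t intron and SV40 poly(A) signal. This cassette allows selection of stably transfected mammalian cells with mycophenolic acid. Short hits to SV40 VP1, large T and E. coli frsA are flanking remnants carried along with these backbone fragments. Propagation in bacteria relies on a pBR322-type origin with the bom site and a rop fragment, plus ampicillin resistance. The record lists the plasmid as low copy. The associated publication concerns how the transcription elongation factor ELL2 alters RNA processing to direct immunoglobulin secretion in plasma cells, so the construct suits studies of heavy chain expression and poly(A) site choice.
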