Features (pLannotate 1.2.2; 20 found; start..end, strand, type, name):
      1..105     -  promoter       AmpR promoter: bla
    555..914     +  CDS            HVM03_MOUSE: Experimental evidence at protein level: Swiss-Prot protein existence level 1. From Mus musculus (Mouse).
   6425..6543    +  ncRNA          SNORA40 (fragment): Accession: RF00561 - Small nucleolar RNA SNORA40
   7380..8489    +  CDS            Igh-3 (fragment): IGG2B_MOUSE - Experimental evidence at protein level: Swiss-Prot protein existence level 1. From Mus musculus (Mouse).
   8509..8919    +  CDS            Ighg (fragment): GCAA_MOUSE - Experimental evidence at protein level: Swiss-Prot protein existence level 1. From Mus musculus (Mouse).
  10268..10402   +  CDS            Igh-3 (fragment): IGG2B_MOUSE - Experimental evidence at protein level: Swiss-Prot protein existence level 1. From Mus musculus (Mouse).
  10884..10991   +  CDS            Igh-3 (fragment): IGG2B_MOUSE - Experimental evidence at protein level: Swiss-Prot protein existence level 1. From Mus musculus (Mouse).
  12784..13590   +  CDS            VP1_SV40 (fragment): Experimental evidence at protein level: Swiss-Prot protein existence level 1. Forms an icosahedral capsid with a T=7 symmetry and a 40 nm diameter. The capsid is composed of 72 pentamers linked to each other by disulfide bonds and associated with VP2 or VP3 proteins. Binds to N- glycolylneuraminic analog of the ganglioside GM1 on the cell surface to provide virion attachment to target cell (PubMed:18353982). Once attached, the virion is internalized by caveolin-mediated endocytosis and traffics to the endoplasmic reticulum. Inside the endoplasmic reticulum, the protein folding machinery isomer
  13534..13668   -  polyA_signal   SV40 poly(A) signal: SV40 polyadenylation signal
  13691..13774   -  CDS            large T antigen (fragment): large T antigen from SV40 (simian virus 40)
  14093..14113   -  CDS            SV40 NLS: nuclear localization signal of SV40 (simian virus 40) large T antigen
  14243..14308   -  intron         small t intron: SV40 (simian virus 40) small t antigen intron
  14310..14384   -  CDS            small t antigen (fragment): SV40 (simian virus 40) small t antigen
  14388..14693   -  CDS            frsA (fragment): FRSA_ECOLI - Also known as yafA. Experimental evidence at protein level: Swiss-Prot protein existence level 1. Catalyzes the hydrolysis of esters (PubMed:15808744). Displays esterase activity toward pNP-butyrate (PubMed:15808744). May stimulate mixed-acid fermentation by acting as a fermentation/respiration switch that down-regulates respiration and up- regulates fermentation rates (PubMed:15169777). From Escherichia coli (strain K12).
  14788..15243   -  CDS            gpt: XGPT_ECOLI - Also known as gpp, gxu. Experimental evidence at protein level: Swiss-Prot protein existence level 1. Purine salvage pathway enzyme that catalyzes the transfer of the ribosyl-5-phosphate group from 5-phospho-alpha-D-ribose 1- diphosphate (PRPP) to the N9 position of the 6-oxopurines guanine and xanthine to form the corresponding ribonucleotides GMP (guanosine 5'- monophosphate) and XMP (xanthosine 5'-monophosphate), with the release of PPi. To a lesser extent, also acts on hypoxanthine (PubMed:9100006, PubMed:3886014). Does not ribophosphorylate adenine (PubMed:3886014). From Esch
  15443..15772   -  promoter       SV40 promoter: SV40 enhancer and early promoter
  15779..15821   +  CDS            rop (fragment): Rop protein, which maintains plasmids at low copy number; rop
  15923..16063   +  misc_feature   bom: basis of mobility region from pBR322
  16249..16837   -  rep_origin     ori: high-copy-number ColE1/pMB1/pBR322/pUC origin of replication
  17008..17868   -  CDS            AmpR: β-lactamase; bla; confers resistance to ampicillin, carbenicillin, and related antibiotics
>Addgene plasmid #127248 | MPC11 IgG2b gene | addgene full sequence | sequence record 251807 | Addgene NGS Result
ACTCTTCCTTTTTCAATATTATTGAAGCATTTATCAGGGTTATTGTCTCATGAGCGGATACATATTTGAA
TGTATTTAGAAAAATAAACAAATAGGGGTTCCGCGCACATTTCCCCGAAAAGTGCCACCTGACGTCTAAG
AAACCATTATTATCATGACATTAACCTATAAAAATAGGCGTATCACGAGGCCCTTTCGTCTTCAAGAATT
CTGCTGCCTGACCCAGGTACCTTTTCATTCCTTCCTCTCCAGTTCTTCTCTAGATGGACTAGGTCCTTAA
CTAAGTAATGCACTGCTCATGAATATGCAAATCACGCAAGTCTTTGGCAGTAAATACTGGGATGTCCACA
CCCTGAAAACAACCTATGATCAGTGTCCTCTCCACAGTCCCTGAACACACTGACTCTCACCATGGAATGG
AGCGGGGTCTTTATCTTTCTCCTGTCAGTAACTGCAGGTAAGGGGCTCCCCATTTCCAAATCTGAAGAGG
ATACAGGGCCTGAGGTGACAATGCCAACCACTCTGTCTTTCTCTCCACAGGTGTCCACTCCCAGGTCCAG
CTGCAGCAGTCTGGAGCTGAGCTGGTAAGGCCTGGGACTTCAGTGAAGATGTCCTGCAAGGCTGCTGGAT
ACACCTTCACTAACTACTGGATAGGTTGGGTAAAGGAGAGGCCTGGACATGGCCTTGAGTGGATTGGAGA
TATTTACCCTGGAGGTGGCTTTACTAACTACAATGAGAATTTCAAGGGCAAGGCCACACTGACTGCAGAC
ACATCCTCCAGCACAGCCTACATGCAGCTCAGCAGCCTGACATCTGAGGACTCTGCCATCTATCACTGTG
CAAGAGGGATTTACTACAATAGTAGCCCCTACTTTGACTCCTGGGGCCAAGGCACCACTCTCACAGTCTC
CTCAGGTGAGTCCTTACAACCTCTCTCTTCTATTCAGCTTAAATAGATTTTACTGCATTTGTTGGGGGGG
AAATATGTGTATCTGCATTTCAGGTCATGAAGGACTAGGGACATTTTGGGAGTCAGATAGGGTCATTGGG
AGCCCTGGCTGATGCAGACAGACATCCTCAGCTCCCAGACTGCATGGCCAGAGATTTATAGGGATCCTGG
CCAGCATTGCCGCTAGGTCCCTCTCTTCTATGCTTTCTTTGTCCCTCACTGGCCTCCATCTGAGATAATC
CTGGAGCCCTAGCCAAGGATCATTTATTGTCAGGGGTCTAATCATTGTTGTCACAATGTGCCTGGTTTGC
TTACTGGGGCCAAGGGACTCTGGTCACTGTCTCTGCAGGTGAGTCCTAACTTCTCCCATTCTAAATGCAT
GTTGGGGGGATTCTGAGCCTTCAGGACCAAGATTCTCTGCAAACGGGAATCAAGATTCAACCCCTTTGTC
CCAAAGTTGAGACATGGGTCTGGGTCAGGGACTCTCTGCCTGCTGGTCTGTGGTGACATTAGAACTGAAG
TATGATGAAGGATCTGCCAGAATTGAAGCTTGAAGTCTGAGGCAGAATCTTGTCCAGGGTCTATCGGACT
CTTGTGAGAATTAGGGGCTGACAGTTGATGGTGACAATTTCAGGGTCAGTGACTGTCTGGTTTCTCTGAG
GTGAGGCTGGAATATAGGTCACCTTGAAGACTTAAGAGGGGTCCAGGGGGCTTCTGCACAGGCAGGGAAC
AGAATGTGGAACAATGACTTGAATGGTTGATTCTTGTGTGACACCAGGAATTGGCATAATGTCTGAGTTG
CCCAGGGGTGATTCTAGTCAGACTCTGGGGTTTTTGTCGGATATAGAGGAAAAATCCACTATTGTGATTA
CTTTGCTATGGACTACTGGGGTCAAGGAACCTCAGTCACCGTCTCCTCAGGTAAGAATGGCCTCTCCAGG
TCTTTATTTTTAACCTTTGTTATGGAGTTTTCTGAGCATTGCAGACTAATCTTGGATATTTGTCCCTGAG
GGAGCCGGCTGAGAGAAGTTGGGAAATAAACTGTCTAGGGATCTCAGAGCCTTTAGGACAGATTATCTCC
ACATCTTTGAAAAACTAAGAATCTGTGTGATGGTGTTGGTGGAGTCCCTGGATGATGGGATAGGGACTTT
GGAGGCTCATTTGAGGGAGATGCTAAAACAATCCTATGGCTGGAGGGATAGTTGGGGCTGTAGTTGGAGA
TTTTCAGTTTTTAGAATAAAAGTATTAGCTGCGGAATATACTTCAGGACCACCTCTGTGACAGCATTTAT
ACAGTATCCGATGCATAGGGACAAAGAGTGGAGTGGGGCACTTTCTTTAGATTTGTGAGGAATGTTCCAC
ACTAGATTGTTTAAAACTTCATTTGTTGGAAGGAGAGCTGTCTTAGTGATTGAGTCAAGGGAGAAAGGCA
TCTAGCCTCGGTCTCAAAAGGGTAGTTGCTGTCTAGAGAGGTCTGGTGGAGCCTGCAAAAGTCCAGCTTT
CAAAGGAACACAGAAGTATGTGTATGGAATATTAGAAGATGTTGCTTTTACTCTTAAGTTGGTTCCTAGG
AAAAATAGTTAAATACTGTGACTTTAAAATGTGAGAGGGTTTTCAAGTACTCATTTTTTTAAATGTCCAA
AATTTTTGTCAATCAATTTGAGGTCTTGTTTGTGTAGAACTGACATTACTTAAAGTTTAACCGAGGAATG
GGAGTGAGGCTCTCTCATACCCTATTCAGAACTGACTTTTAACAATAATAAATTAAGTTTAAAATATTTT
TAAATGAATTGAGCAATGTTGAGTTGGAGTCAAGATGGCCGATCAGAACCAGAACACCTGCAGCAGCTGG
CAGGAAGCAGGTCATGTGGCAAGGCTATTTGGGGAAGGGAAAATAAAACCACTAGGTAAACTTGTAGCTG
TGGTTTGAAGAAGTGGTTTTGAAACACTCTGTCCAGCCCCACCAAACCGAAAGTCCAGGCTGAGCAAAAC
ACCACCTGGGTAATTTGCATTTCTAAAATAAGTTGAGGATTCAGCCGAAACTGGAGAGGTCCTCTTTTAA
CTTATTGAGTTCAACCTTTTAATTTTAGCTTGAGTAGTTCTAGTTTCCCCAAACTTAAGTTTATCGACTT
CTAAAATGTATTTAGAATTCATTTTCAAAATTAGGTTATGTAAGAAATTGAAGGACTTTAGTGTCTTTAA
TTTCTAATATATTTAGAAAACTTCTTAAAATTACTCTATTATTCTTCCCTCTGATTATTGGTCTCCATTC
AATTCTTTTCCAATACCCGAAGCATTTACAGTGACTTTGTTCATGATCTTTTTTAGTTGTTTGTTTTGCC
TTACTATTAAGACTTTGACATTCTGGTCAAAACGGCTTCACAAATCTTTTTCAAGACCACTTTCTGAGTA
TTCATTTTAGGAGAAATACTTTTTTTTTAAATGAATGCAATTATCTAGACTTATTTCGGTTGAACATGCT
GGTTGGTGGTTGAGAGGACACTCAGTCAGTCAGTGGCGTGAAGGGCTTCTAAGCCAGTCCACATGCTCTG
TGTGAACTCCCTCTGGCCCTGCTTATTGTTGAATGGGCCAAAGGTCTGAGACCAGGCTGCTGCTGGGTAG
GCCTGGACTTTGGGTCTCCCACCCAGACCTGGGAATGTATGGTTGTGGCTTCTGCCACCCATCCACCTGG
CTGCTCATGGACCAGCCAGCCTCGGTGGCTTTGAAGGAACAATTCCACACAAAGACTCTGGACCTCTCCG
AAACCAGGCACCGCAAATGGTAAGCCAGAGGCAGCCACAGCTGTGGCTGCTGCTCTTAAAGCTTGTAAAC
TGTTTCTGCTTAAGAGGGACTGAGTCTTCAGTCATTGCTTTAGGGGGAGAAAGAGACATTTGTGTGTCTT
TTGAGTACCGTTGTCTGGGTCACTCACATTTAACTTTCCTTGAAAAACTAGTAAAAGAAAAATGTTGCCT
GTTAACCAATAATCATAGAGCTCATGGTATTTTGAGGAAATCTTAGAAAACGTGTATACAATTGTCTGGA
ATTATTTCAGTTAAGTGTATTAGTTGAGGTACTGATGCTGTCTCTACTTCAGTTATACATGTGGGTTTGA
ATTTTGAATCTATTCTGGCTCTTCTTAAGCAGAAAATTTAGATAAAATGGATACCTCAGTGGTTTTTAAT
GGTGGGTTTAATATAGAAGGAATTTAAATTGGAAGCTAATTTAGAATCAGTAAGGAGGGACCCAGGCTAA
GAAGGCAATCCTGGGATTCTGGAAGAAAAGATGTTTTTAGTTTTTATAGAAAACACTACTACATTCTTGA
TCTACAACTCAATGTGGTTTAATGAATTTGAAGTTGCCAGTAAATGTACTTCCTGGTTGTTAAAGAATGG
TATCAAAGGACAGTGCTTAGATCCAAGGTGAGTGTGAGAGGACAGGGGCTGGGGTATGGATACGCAGAAG
GAAGGCCACAGCTGTACAGAATTGAGAAAGAATAGAGACCTGCAGTTGAGGCCAGCAGGTCGGCTGGACT
AACTCTCCAGCCACAGTAATGACCCAGACAGAGAAGGCCAGACTCATAAAGCTTGCTGAGCAAAATTAAG
GGAACAAGGTTGAGAGCCCTAGTAAGCGAGGCTCTAAAAAGCATGGCTGAGCTGAGATGGGTGGGCTTCT
CTGAGCGCTTCTAAAATGCGCTAAACTGAGGTGATTACTCTGAGGTAAGCAAAGCTGGGCTTGAGCCAAA
ATGAAGTAGACTGTAATGAACTGGAATGAGCTGGGCCGCTAAGCTAAACTAGGCTGGCTTAAGCGAGATG
AGCCAAACTGGAATGAACTTCATTAATCTAGGTTGAATAGAGATGTGAGGTACCAGTCCTAGCAGCTATG
GGGCAACTGGGTATAATTGGAATATGGGGGACCAGATCTAGCAGCTATGGAGGAGCAGGGATAGGTGGGA
GTATTAGGGACCAGTCCTATCAGCTGTGGGGGAGCTGAAGATGGTAGGAATGTGGAGGACCAGACCTAAG
AGTTAGGAGAGAGCTGGGGCAGGTAGGAGTATGAGGGACCAGTACTAACAGCTATGGAGGAGTTGGGGAT
TTTGGAAATGTTGAGAGACTAGTCCTAGCAGCTATGGGGCAACTGAGTATAGTTTGAATATGGGGGACTA
TATCTAGCAGCTATGGGGAAGCAAGGATAGGTGGGAGTATTAGGGACCAATCCCAGCAGCTGTGGGGGAG
TTGGGGATGGTAGCAATGTGGGGAACCAGTCCTAGAAGCTATGGGGGATCTGGAATAGGTAGTAGAGTCA
GGGACAAGACATAGCAGCTATGATGGAGCTGGAGAAGGTGGGAATATGAGGGAGAAGTCCTAGCAGCTAT
GGAGGAACTATGGATCATAGAAATTTGGGGGACCAGTTCTAGAAGTTGTGGGAGAGCTGAGGCAGGTGGA
AGTGTGAGGGACCAGACCTGACAGCTATGGAGGGCTTGGGATGTTGAAAATGTGAGGGACCAGTTCTAGC
AGCTATGGGGAATCTTGGTCAGGTGAGGGTGATTTTAAGGGACCAGACCTAGTAGGTATAGGTCTGCTGG
GCAGGTTAGAGTGTCAGGAACCAACTATGAAAGACCTGAGTTAGGTAGGAGTGTAAGGGACCAGACATAG
CAGCTAAGGGGAAATGTGATAAATGGGAGTGTAAGGGACCAGATTCAGTAAACTTTGGAGTATAGGTGAG
CATCCAGAAAATCTGTGGTGCAACTGTAACAGGTGGGGTGTGAGGAACCAGACCCAGTAAGAATGGGATA
CCTGGGGAGAGCGGCATGTGAGGGACCACCAGTGGTTAAGGTAGCAAACCTGCTCATGGAAAGCTTCCAG
AGATGAGAGCAGAGAACAGGACAGTGTAGGATGTGCAGGATCTAGAAGCTCATCTCAGAGGATGAAGAAC
AGTCAAAAGCTCTGCTCAGAAGTTCTTCAGGGCGATGTGAACATGCTGGGTACTCAGGAAGTGACAAGGA
TCCTCCCTTACACACCTCATAAAACAAGAGAGAGTGGGGGCTCAGGCAGACACAACAGCTGTGCCAAAAG
TGAATAAGGATGAAAAGAGGCAACAGGAAGAGAAGAAAAAGGGATGGGAAAGCACTCCGGGCTCTACTGA
ATTCAGGCAGAAGAATAGCTTGGCTGCAGAGAGTCCTGGGGGCCAGGAGAGTTGTCCGATTGAGCAGGAA
CATAGGCAGGAAAAGGCCCTGGCACTGACATTCTCAAGCAAGCCGTATAAGTTAAAGTTCTAGTGTCAGA
GGCCCAAGCTCGGATCCTCGAACATTATGGAAACATAAGGCAGGAGGTGAAACCTTGTGTGAGAACATGA
AGCAGCCTGAGTTGGCCCACAGAAGAGAGGTGGGGTAACTCTCAGAGTGTGAGCAGGGGATTGTGGAAGA
TAGTGTACAGGAGAGATGGAAAGACCAGAAAGGACCTGGGAGTAAGAATGAATCAAGCATTTATGTGTGG
TTTTGTTCAATGAAAGAAAAGGCAGGGAAAATTCATGACAAATCTCTTTTGCTATCCAGAACTCATTGTT
CAATACGAGTTTTGATACATACAAGAAAAATATGTTATAAATGAAAAGAATGAACCAGAATCAAAAGCAA
TGGAAGACTACATGTCTTCTAGAAGAATGCAGCATACACTCCTATTTCAAGGGGTACTGGCAAGAGAAAA
GGACTTTCCTTGGGACTGGCCACATTAGCACTATTAGGGAGGACACAGAACAGTGTAAAGAATGAGGAAG
GTGAAGGAAGGTGGCTGAGTTTAACAGGTTCTCATCAAGAGGTCTGAGCTGTGTAGAACAAGTAACAGAT
AGTAGCCAGCTACATCAAGAGAGAAAGGCTGCCCACACAGGGAAAGCATAGGGTAGGAGGTTGTTGGTTA
TCCTCAGAAAGCAGGGACCAAGGTCCAAGGAGAGCTAAACCCATGGATAGAGACCTAGAACCAAGATTTA
GGAGCCAGAGCTTGAATAAGCATAGTAGACTAAAAAGGGGCTTCTGAAAGGCATCATCACTAAAGGATCA
GGGTTCATGGGACTAGAGAGATGGCTGAGTGGTGAAAAGGAATAGCTACTCTTTCAGAGGACCCAGGTTC
AGCTAACAACAACCAGATGGCATCTTACAATGGACTGTAAGAAACACCAGTTTCTGGGTATTCACCGCTC
CTTTCTACCAGCACAGCCATCGGGCACACACATAATACACAAATTCACACATCGAAAATAAAAAACATGG
AAAAATTAAGGTCACAGTGCAAGCTCTGGAGGTGGAAATTTCTGACACTGCTTGCCTCAGATCAATTGTA
GAAGACACGGTTCTCAAGAGCAAAGCTAAGAACAGAATCTCTCCAAATATCCGAGGCCACTGATAAGAAA
AAGCTCACACATTCTCCTCTCTTGCAGCCAAAACAACACCCCCATCAGTCTATCCACTGGCCCCTGGGTG
TGGAGATACAACTGGTTCCTCCGTGACTCTGGGATGCCTGGTCAAGGGCTACTTCCCTGAGTCAGTGACT
GTGACTTGGAACTCTGGATCCCTGTCCAGCAGTGTGCACACCTTCCCAGCTCTCCTGCAGTCTGGACTCT
ACACTATGAGCAGCTCAGTGACTGTCCCCTCCAGCACCTGGCCAAGTCAGACCGTCACCTGCAGCGTTGC
TCACCCAGCCAGCAGCACCACGGTGGACAAAAAACTTGGTGAGAGGACATTCAGGGGAGGAGGGATTCAC
CAGAGTTGAGGCAAAGGTATTAGCCTATCTAAACCAGCCAGGCTGGGATCCATCACCAAGGAGGTGACCT
TAGCCCAGGGAAGAGGGAGATACTGTCTCTGCCTCCCTCCTGGGAACATCTAGCTATGACCACCTACACT
CAAGGACATGATCCTCTGGGATAGGTGTGCTTGTCATTTCCAGGATCATCCTGGACTAAGCCCATACCAG
GGACAAACTTTCCTCTCTCTGGTTTGGTGCTTCTCTCCTTCAAAAACCAGTAACATCCAGCCTTCTCTCT
GCAGAGCCCAGCGGGCCCATTTCAACAATCAACCCCTGTCCTCCATGCAAGGAGTGTCACAAATGCCCAG
GTAAGTCACTACCAGAGCTCCACTCCCAGGAGAATGGTAAGTGCTGTAAAAATCCCTGTAATGGAGGATA
AGCCATGTACAAATCCATTTCCATCTCTCCTCATCAGCTCCTAACCTCGAGGGTGGACCATCCGTCTTCA
TCTTCCCTCCAAATATCAAGGATGTACTCATGATCTCCCTGACACCCAAGGTCACGTGTGTGGTGGTGGA
TGTGAGCGAGGATGACCCAGACGTCCAGATCAGCTGGTTTGTGAACAACGTGGAAGTACACACAGCTCAG
ACACAAACCCATAGAGAGGATTACAACAGTACTATCCGGGTGGTCAGCACCCTCCCCATCCAGCACCAGG
ACTGGATGAGTGGCAAGGAGTTCAAATGCAAGGTCAACAACAAAGACCTCCCATCACCCATCGAGAGAAC
CATCTCAAAAATTAAAGGTGGGACCTGCAGGACAACTGCATGGGGGCTGGGATGGGCATAAGAATAAATG
TCTATGTGGACAGCCTTCCACTTCAGCCATGACCTCTATGTATGTTTCTAACCCCACAGGGCTAGTCAGA
GCTCCACAAGTATACATCTTGCCGCCACCAGCAGAGCAGTTGTCCAGGAAAGATGTCAGTCTCACTTGCC
TGGTCGTGGGCTTCAACCCTGGAGACATCAGTGTGGAGTGGACCAGCAATGGGCATACAGAGGAGAACTA
CAAGGACACCGCACCAGTCCTGGACTCTGACGGTTCTTACTTCATATATAGCAAGCTCAATATGAAAACA
AGCAAGTGGGAGAAAACAGATTCCTTCTCATGCAACGTGAGACACGAGGGTCTGAAAAATTACTACCTGA
AGAAGACCATCTCCCGGTCTCCGGGTAAATGAGCTCAGCACCCACAAAGCTCTCAGGTCCTAAGAGACAC
TGGCACCCATATCCATGCATCCCTTGTATAAATAAAGCATCCAGCAAAGCCTGGTACCATGTAAAACTGT
CCTGGTTCTTTCCAAGGTATAGAGCATAGCTCACGGGCTGATAGGTCTGGCCAGGGTTGGAGAACAGCCT
TGTCTATAGGAAGAGAATGAGGTTTCTGCACTGCATGACTCAGAGGTCATGAGTCATTCTGCCTTGGACT
GTTGGGGCTTGGCTTTAGGCAGTGCCTTTTCCTTGCCTTCCCATGAACCAGCAGCTGCCAGACATAGAGA
TAATCCTAGGAAGCCTCAAATGGATAAGCACACAAGCCCACCTCCCTTAGGCTGTTCCTGTCCCCCTGCC
CCATTTCTCTACTTAGGGGTTTTTCTGAGTCTATTGTGGAGTGACACATGGCCAGGGGCATTCCATAGAC
CTTTGTCATCTATACTCTCAACTCAGGCAGCTTTTCACAGACGAGGTCTGCACACCCATACAAATGGCTC
ACTCCTGCCTGTGCCACCTGGGGCTGAGGCACATGGCTCTTGATGCCCCAAGGGAGGGACTATTAGATAG
CCACACTCATGCTAAATCCTGACCCTGCTGAACACCATCCAGTCCATATAGCACATGTATCCTCATGCTC
GTGAGCACACACACATTTAACACACTGGGACAACTCCTCTGTGCCCTGCACAGCACCTACATCCAGCAAT
GTATCACCATACACTCAGCCAAAAATTCAATGCCCACGTTTCTTTCATCACAATCAGACACACCTTTCCT
CTTCTGTGGCCACTGCATTATATGCTCAACACAAGACCTCTGAAGCCAGATCCATCTCTGGTACCTCGGG
GTCATGCTTCAACCCCACATGAATAATTCAAACCATAGCCATAATTGTCTGAATCACTTCACACTGGGAT
GTTCCCAAGTTCAGGCAAGACGAGCCACAGGCTCTGCTGATGACTGAAGGACAGCAAAGGGTCAGTCCAG
CTGTATAGCCACTGTTGACCTGGGTCACAGGCCCTGCTGACCCTCCACCTTCTCCTGTACTGAAGGAATG
AAAGATGAGACAAGCATAGAGGGCACTTGAATAATCCAGGTCACTCTGAGGTCCACCCAAGGCATTATTG
GACTCAGGTGGGAAGCTGAGACTGATGTCCCAGACGGAAAGGAAGGAAAGCAGGCCCCGGGGAGGGTCTG
CTGTCCCAGTCAGGCTGGAGATCTCTCCTCTGACTTCATGCAGACATGTCTGCCTCACAGGGAATCTCTC
CCAGCATCAACCATGTTGGGACAAACACTGACTGTCCTCTCTGTTCAGGGCTAGACCTGGATGATATCTG
TGCTGAGGCCAAGGATGGGGAGCTGGACGGCCTCTGGACGACCATCACCATCTTCATCAGCCTCTTCCTG
CTCAGCGTGTGCTACAGCGCCTCTGTCACACTCTTCAAGGTTGGCACTGTCTCCCACCCTCTGCTGTGAT
AGCTACACTGACCACAAAATGTCCTCTCACTCCTCCCCTGATGTAGTAGGATGTTACTTTGCTGCCCCCA
CTCTGTACCACACACCGTTTCCTCCATTCCCTGAGCCATCCCACATTGCTCTATGTGACTCCACATTTTG
TCCCATACAGTCTGCCCTTCTGTCTCTACTGCTGTCCTGCATGATCCTCATACTGTCTTATGCAACCAAA
CCTCCTTGCATTCCACACTAGCCTTCATGAGGTTCATGCTGTCTAACACACAATCCCCTTGATGTTCGCC
TCACCATAACTCAAGGTACTCTGTGAGCTAATCTCATACCATCTCCACCTCAACTCCCACAATATCTCCA
CTTTGACCACTTCCCATACCCAGTCTCCTACCTGTATGAAAGGAATTGAAGAAGAGACAGGCCTCTGTCT
TCCCCACAGGATTGGAGGGTCTGAGCATGGGTGTGGTCTCTGACTCTCACTTCCCCACAGGTAAAGTGGA
TCTTCTCCTCAGTGGTGGAGCTGAAGCAGAAGATCTCCCCTGACTACAGAAACATGATTGGGCAGGGAGC
CTAGGCCACTTCCTCTGGGATCAGAAGAGCTTCCTAAGTCCTGCAGAAGCCCATCCATCCTACTGTGCAG
CCTAACAGGGAGGCCACACTCTAGCCCTATGACTCTCTGATCCAGAACTCTCCATGGTCTCTCCTTTGGA
GGACCATGTGCAGAGCAGGCTTTACCCCAGACCTAAACACTTCCACAGCAGTTGCCAAATAACTAACTGA
TCAGCGCCAGAATAACCATCTCCATCCAAACCAGCACTAGGGGATCTGAGATCTCAGAATGTTTGCCTAA
GATGAACTGGAAATCCAGGTTTCCTGAGTTCAGCTGCATTGACATCAGCCCTGGATTTGGCCTGGACCAC
ACATTTTCATCTGAAATGGATCTTCCCAGAAAGGGCAATGTTTTCAGATACTTGAATGGAGACATCTGCT
CAGAAGGCCAGGGTCACAATAGCCCAAAGGTCACTCTGGTATCCTTTGTACCAGCTATACTTGGACAGCT
TCCTTCCTGGTACTTCTGTGAACCCTGGGCTGAGGAAAGGACCTGTGATCCTCAAAGTGGTGGGATGAGC
CCTCTGAAGAAGATGCAGTCTTCTCTTCCTCCTACCCACTCAAGATGCTGGGTTCTCAGATACAGAATCC
AGTCCACAGACACTGTTGTCCACAGAACTTCAAGACAAGGCCACTGCCACCTCCAGAGGCAGAAGGACTG
CTTTGTGTAGCCTCACAAAGCTCTAGCAGGGACAAGTGTATACACCACTGAGTACTGGCTAGGTAATCAG
GCAGGAAAAGTTCCAGGTGAGGGCTCTGATGAGAAGATTCCTGTTGGGCTCAATAAAATGGGGGTTGGGG
AGAGGAGCAATGTGGGAGAGATGTGAGCACATAGTTAAAAGAAAACCATGGTGCCACAGGTCTGCTCTGA
AGGCCTGGTGTCCAGACTGGACCACTCACAGCAGAAAACATCAGTTGCAATGGACCTCTAGGTGGACAGA
TCTAGAATACCAGGGTGATTTTAGCTAATGAAAAGTAGCCCTGTATCCTTTCCTCTTCTACCTGCCTAGG
ACAATAAGAAGCCAGAGTCTCCAGACAGAAAGAAAGAGCACGCACTTGCTTTTGCGTTAATGGGTCTGAT
AGGAAATGTTTAGAGAACTTGGACACTTAAGAGCTGTGGATTTTTCTAGAGGTCATGAATGTCTTAAAGT
GTTCTCTCTCCCTCTCTCTCTCTCTCTCAGTGTCTCTTTGTGTGTATGTGTGTATGTGTGTTTGTGTGCA
TGTGTGCGTGCACATGCGGGCGCGCACAGGTGCACACTCATGCATGCTGTTCTTTTGGAATTTGAAACAA
TAAAAGATTCTTTTAATATTGTGTATCTCATGGTGATCCTTATGTGTGGATCAGCCCTAACATCCAGAAA
CAGGGGGAAATAAACAGACCAGAGCCATATACACCCCTCTCCCTCCCTCCTGATCCTGATTTCCCAGAGC
TCCCTCAGTGGGCCCCTCACACCAGGGTCCCATCCCTGGCAGAGCCACAAAAGGCTAAGGCACCTCCTCC
ACACAGAAAGGTTTTTTCCTAGCTGGAGGCTGTCCTGATGCCATGGGCAGGCTGTGGAGCAGAGTTGATG
ACCACGGTGGACTCCAGGCAAGCCAGGAAAAGCCTCCCATGCCAGCTGAGAAGCAAGTGGCTCTCACTGA
CCTTGGGCTGCTATAGATTACACAAAAGACATGGATCCAGCTACCTCCATAGCAGATACTTATTGTCTCA
AGCCATATTTAGAGACATTCCAGATCAGGCACTGACAGGGTGAATTCCTTTGCCTAATTTAAATGAGGAC
TTAACCTGTGGAAATATTTTGATGTGGGAAGCTGTTACTGTTAAAACTGAGGTTATTGGGGTAACTGCTA
TGTTAAACTTGCATTCAGGGACACAAAAAACTCATGAAAATGGTGCTGGAAAACCCATTCAAGGGTCAAA
TTTTCATTTTTTTGCTGTTGGTGGGGAACCTTTGGAGCTGCAGGGTGTGTTAGCAAACTACAGGACCAAA
TATCCTGCTCAAACTGTAACCCCAAAAAATGCTACAGTTGACAGTCAGCAGATGAACACTGACCACAAGG
CTGTTTTGGATAAGGATAATGCTTATCCAGTGGAGTGCTGGGTTCCTGATCCAAGTAAAAATGAAAACAC
TAGATATTTTGGAACCTACACAGGTGGGGAAAATGTGCCTCCTGTTTTGCACATTACTAACACAGCAACC
ACAGTGCTTCTTGATGAGCAGGGTGTTGGGCCCTTGTGCAAAGCTGACAGCTTGTATGTTTCTGCTGTTG
ACATTTGTGGGCTGTTTACCAACACTTCTGGAACACAGCAGTGGAAGGGACTTCCCAGATATTTTAAAAT
TACCCTTAGAAAGCGGTCTGTGAAAAACCCCTACCCAATTTCCTTTTTGTTAAGTGACCTAATTAACAGG
AGGACACAGAGGGTGGATGGGCAGCCTATGATTGGAATGTCCTCTCAAGTAGAGGAGGTTAGGGTTTATG
AGGACACAGAGGAGCTTCCTGGGGATCCAGACATGATAAGATACATTGATGAGTTTGGACAAACCACAAC
TAGAATGCAGTGAAAAAAATGCTTTATTTGTGAAATTTGTGATGCTATTGCTTTATTTGTAACCATTATA
AGCTGCAATAAACAAGTTAACAACAACAATTGCATTCATTTTATGTTTCAGGTTCAGGGGGAGGTGTGGG
AGGTTTTTTAAAGCAAGTAAAACCTCTACAAATGTGGTATGGCTGATTATGATCTCTAGTCAAGGCACTA
TACATCAAATATTCCTTATTAACCCCTTTACAAATTAAAAAGCTAAAGGTACACAATTTTTGAGCATAGT
TATTAATAGCAGACACTCTATGCCTGTGTGGAGTAAGAAAAAACAGTATGTTATGATTATAACTGTTATG
CCTACTTATAAAGGTTACAGAATATTTTTCCATAATTTTCTTGTATAGCAGTGCAGCTTTTTCCTTTGTG
GTGTAAATAGCAAAGCAAGCAAGAGTTCTATTACTAAACACAGCATGACTCAAAAAACTTAGCAATTCTG
AAGGAAAGTCCTTGGGGTCTTCTACCTTTCTCTTCTTTTTTGGAGGAGTAGAATGTTGAGAGTCAGCAGT
AGCCTCATCATCACTAGATGGCATTTCTTCTGAGCAAAACAGGTTTTCCTCATTAAAGGCATTCCACCAC
TGCTCCCATTCATCAGTTCCATAGGTTGGAATCTAAAATACACAAACAATTAGAATCAGTAGTTTAACAC
ATTATACACTTAAAAATTTTATATTTACCTTAGAGCTTTAAATCTCTGTAGGTAGTTTGTCCAATTATGT
CACACCACAGAAGTAAGGTTCCTTCACAAAGATCCGGGGCCCACTCATAAATCCAGTTGCCGCCACGGTA
GCCAATCACCGTATCGTATAAATCATCGTCGGTACGTTCGGCATCGCTCATCACAATACGTGCCTGGACG
TCGAGGATTTCGCGTGGGTCAATGCCGCGCCAGATCCACATCAGACGGTTAATCATGCGATACCAGTGAG
GGATGGTTTTACCATCAAGGGCCGACTGCACAGGCGGTTGTGCGCCGTGATTAAAGCGGCGGACTAGCGT
CGAGGTTTCAGGATGTTTAAAGCGGGGTTTGAACAGGGTTTCGCTCAGGTTTGCCTGTGTCATGGATGCA
GCCTCCAGAATACTTACTGGAAACTATTGTAACCCGCCTGAAGTTAAAAAGAACAACGCCCGGCAGTGCC
AGGCGTTGAAAAGATTAGCGACCGGAGATTGGCGGGACGAATACGACGCCCATATCCCACGGCTGTTCAA
TCCAGGTATCTTGCGGGATATCAACAACATAGTCATCAACCAGCGGACGACCAGCCGGTTTTGCGAAGAT
GGTGACAAAGTGCGCTTTTGGATACATTTCACGAATCGCAACCGCAGTACCACCGGTATCCACCAGGTCA
TCAATAACGATGAAGCCTTCGCCATCGCCTTCTGCGCGTTTCAGCACTTTAAGCTCGCGCTGGTTGTCGT
GATCGTAGCTGGAAATACAAACGGTATCGACATGACGAATACCCAGTTCACGCGCCAGTAACGCACCCGG
TACCAGACCGCCACGGCTTACGGCAATAATGCCTTTCCATTGTTCAGAAGGCATCAGTCGGCTTGCGAGT
TTACGTGCATGGATCTGCAACATGTCCCAGGTGACGATGTATTTTTCGCTCATGTGAAGTGTCCCAGCCT
GTTTATCTACGGCTTAAAAAGTGTTCGAGGGGAAAATAGGTTGCGCGAGATTATAGAGATCTGGCGCACT
AAAAACCAGTATTTCACATGAGTCCGCGTCTTTTTACGCACTGCCTCTCCCTGACGCGGGATAAAGTGGT
ATTCTCAAACATATCTCGCAAGCCTGTCTTGTGTCCAAGCTTTTTGCAAAAGCCTAGGCCTCCAAAAAAG
CCTCCTCACTACTTCTGGAATAGCTCAGAGGCCGAGGCGGCCTCGGCCTCTGCATAAATAAAAAAAATTA
GTCAGCCATGGGGCGGAGAATGGGCGGAACTGGGCGGAGTTAGGGGCGGGATGGGCGGAGTTAGGGGCGG
GACTATGGTTGCTGACTAATTGAGATGCATGCTTTGCATACTTCTGCCTGCTGGGGAGCCTGGGGACTTT
CCACACCTGGTTGCTGACTAATTGAGATGCATGCTTTGCATACTTCTGCCTGCTGGGGAGCCTGGGGACT
TTCCACACCCTAACTGACACACATTCCACAGCTGCCTCGCGCGTTTCGGTGATGACGGTGAAAACCTCTG
ACACATGCAGCTCCCGGAGACGGTCACAGCTTGTCTGTAAGCGGATGCCGGGAGCAGACAAGCCCGTCAG
GGCGCGTCAGCGGGTGTTGGCGGGTGTCGGGGCGCAGCCATGACCCAGTCACGTAGCGATAGCGGAGTGT
ATACTGGCTTAACTATGCGGCATCAGAGCAGATTGTACTGAGAGTGCACCATATGCGGTGTGAAATACCG
CACAGATGCGTAAGGAGAAAATACCGCATCAGGCGCTCTTCCGCTTCCTCGCTCACTGACTCGCTGCGCT
CGGTCGTTCGGCTGCGGCGAGCGGTATCAGCTCACTCAAAGGCGGTAATACGGTTATCCACAGAATCAGG
GGATAACGCAGGAAAGAACATGTGAGCAAAAGGCCAGCAAAAGGCCAGGAACCGTAAAAAGGCCGCGTTG
CTGGCGTTTTTCCATAGGCTCCGCCCCCCTGACGAGCATCACAAAAATCGACGCTCAAGTCAGAGGTGGC
GAAACCCGACAGGACTATAAAGATACCAGGCGTTTCCCCCTGGAAGCTCCCTCGTGCGCTCTCCTGTTCC
GACCCTGCCGCTTACCGGATACCTGTCCGCCTTTCTCCCTTCGGGAAGCGTGGCGCTTTCTCATAGCTCA
CGCTGTAGGTATCTCAGTTCGGTGTAGGTCGTTCGCTCCAAGCTGGGCTGTGTGCACGAACCCCCCGTTC
AGCCCGACCGCTGCGCCTTATCCGGTAACTATCGTCTTGAGTCCAACCCGGTAAGACACGACTTATCGCC
ACTGGCAGCAGCCACTGGTAACAGGATTAGCAGAGCGAGGTATGTAGGCGGTGCTACAGAGTTCTTGAAG
TGGTGGCCTAACTACGGCTACACTAGAAGGACAGTATTTGGTATCTGCGCTCTGCTGAAGCCAGTTACCT
TCGGAAAAAGAGTTGGTAGCTCTTGATCCGGCAAACAAACCACCGCTGGTAGCGGTGGTTTTTTTGTTTG
CAAGCAGCAGATTACGCGCAGAAAAAAAGGATCTCAAGAAGATCCTTTGATCTTTTCTACGGGGTCTGAC
GCTCAGTGGAACGAAAACTCACGTTAAGGGATTTTGGTCATGAGATTATCAAAAAGGATCTTCACCTAGA
TCCTTTTAAATTAAAAATGAAGTTTTAAATCAATCTAAAGTATATATGAGTAAACTTGGTCTGACAGTTA
CCAATGCTTAATCAGTGAGGCACCTATCTCAGCGATCTGTCTATTTCGTTCATCCATAGTTGCCTGACTC
CCCGTCGTGTAGATAACTACGATACGGGAGGGCTTACCATCTGGCCCCAGTGCTGCAATGATACCGCGAG
ACCCACGCTCACCGGCTCCAGATTTATCAGCAATAAACCAGCCAGCCGGAAGGGCCGAGCGCAGAAGTGG
TCCTGCAACTTTATCCGCCTCCATCCAGTCTATTAATTGTTGCCGGGAAGCTAGAGTAAGTAGTTCGCCA
GTTAATAGTTTGCGCAACGTTGTTGCCATTGCTGCAGGCATCGTGGTGTCACGCTCGTCGTTTGGTATGG
CTTCATTCAGCTCCGGTTCCCAACGATCAAGGCGAGTTACATGATCCCCCATGTTGTGCAAAAAAGCGGT
TAGCTCCTTCGGTCCTCCGATCGTTGTCAGAAGTAAGTTGGCCGCAGTGTTATCACTCATGGTTATGGCA
GCACTGCATAATTCTCTTACTGTCATGCCATCCGTAAGATGCTTTTCTGTGACTGGTGAGTACTCAACCA
AGTCATTCTGAGAATAGTGTATGCGGCGACCGAGTTGCTCTTGCCCGGCGTCAACACGGGATAATACCGC
GCCACATAGCAGAACTTTAAAAGTGCTCATCATTGGAAAACGTTCTTCGGGGCGAAAACTCTCAAGGATC
TTACCGCTGTTGAGATCCAGTTCGATGTAACCCACTCGTGCACCCAACTGATCTTCAGCATCTTTTACTT
TCACCAGCGTTTCTGGGTGAGCAAAAACAGGAAGGCAAAATGCCGCAAAAAAGGGAATAAGGGCGACACG
GAAATGTTGAATACTCAT
